Addgene plasmid #146894: pT7-V5-SBP-C1-HsPAN3_M
Purpose: Mammalian Expression of HsPAN3
Depositing lab: Elisa Izaurralde. Publication: GW182 proteins directly recruit cytoplasmic deadenylase complexes to miRNA targets. Braun JE, Huntzinger E, Fauser M, Izaurralde E. Mol Cell. 2011 Oct 7;44(1):120-33. 10.1016/j.molcel.2011.09.007 PubMed 21981923.
Backbone
  Vector backbone: Unknown
  Vector type: Mammalian Expression
Growth in bacteria
  Bacterial resistance: Kanamycin, 50 μg/mL
  Growth temperature: 37°C
  Growth strain: DH5alpha
  Copy number: High Copy
Gene/Insert
  Gene/Insert name: HsPAN3
  Species: H. sapiens (human)
  Entrez Gene: PAN3 (a.k.a. RP11-179F17.3)
  Cloning method: Unknown
Terms and licenses: Academic/Nonprofit Terms; Industry Terms: Not Available to Industry
Depositor comments: ORF extracted from NCBI:BC128180.1 Plasmids from this collection were made available to the research community and donated after the lab closed. Please note that the sequence provided by the depositing laboratory may be theoretical/predicted or based on Sanger sequencing results. There may be discrepancies between sequencing results obtained by Addgene and the depositor sequence. If an Addgene verified sequence is not available, please contact before placing your order to request that our lab fully sequence the plasmid.
How to cite: pT7-V5-SBP-C1-HsPAN3_M was a gift from Elisa Izaurralde (Addgene plasmid # 146894 ; http://n2t.net/addgene:146894 ; RRID:Addgene_146894)
