[The description below was written by a language model from this plasmid's Addgene catalogue record and pLannotate feature annotations shown in this document.]
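Description:
pT7-V5-SBP-C1-HsPAN3_M is a 6.3 kb mammalian expression plasmid encoding human PAN3, the regulatory subunit of the PAN2–PAN3 poly(A)-nuclease complex, one of the two cytoplasmic deadenylases that act in general and miRNA-mediated mRNA turnover. The catalogue lists the backbone as unknown. The annotated layout does show what the vector carries: a high-copy ColE1/pUC-type origin for propagation in E. coli, an f1 origin, and a single NeoR/KanR cassette. That cassette is driven by tandem bacterial (bla) and SV40 early promoters and ends in the HSV TK polyadenylation signal. This dual-promoter arrangement gives kanamycin resistance in bacteria, and the same gene can confer G418 resistance in mammalian cells.

The expression unit begins with the CMV immediate-early enhancer and promoter. A T7 promoter follows, which in principle allows transcription by T7 RNA polymerase. The open reading frame starts with an N-terminal V5 epitope tag and a streptavidin-binding peptide (SBP), fused upstream of the PAN3 coding sequence of about 2 kb. A residual multiple cloning site and the SV40 poly(A) signal lie downstream. The annotation tool matched the insert to mouse Pan3 as a fragment, but the record states that the ORF is human and derived from a cDNA clone, so this probably reflects homology to the reference database entry. The meaning of the "_M" suffix is not explained. Several short hits (HIV-1 LTR, large T antigen, ble and bGH poly(A) fragments) appear to be incidental backbone remnants.

The V5 tag allows immunodetection, and the SBP tag allows capture on streptavidin resin. This fits the associated study of how GW182 proteins recruit deadenylase complexes to miRNA targets, where the construct would suit pulldown and interaction assays in transfected cells.
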