Features (pLannotate 1.2.2; 19 found; start..end, strand, type, name):
      1..304     +  enhancer       CMV enhancer: human cytomegalovirus immediate early enhancer
    305..508     +  promoter       CMV promoter: human cytomegalovirus (CMV) immediate early promoter
    504..537     +  LTR            5' LTR (truncated) (fragment): truncated 5' long terminal repeat (LTR) from HIV-1
    553..571     +  promoter       T7 promoter: promoter for bacteriophage T7 RNA polymerase
    608..649     +  CDS            V5 tag: epitope tag from simian virus 5
    671..784     +  CDS            SBP: streptavidin-binding peptide selected from a peptide library; binds streptavidin with nanomolar affinity (Keefe et al., 2001)
    797..2851    +  CDS            Pan3 (fragment): PAN3_MOUSE - Experimental evidence at protein level: Swiss-Prot protein existence level 1. Regulatory subunit of the poly(A)-nuclease (PAN) deadenylation complex, one of two cytoplasmic mRNA deadenylases involved in general and miRNA-mediated mRNA turnover. PAN specifically shortens poly(A) tails of RNA and the activity is stimulated by poly(A)-binding protein (PABP). PAN deadenylation is followed by rapid degradation of the shortened mRNA tails by the CCR4-NOT complex. Deadenylated mRNAs are then degraded by two alternative mechanisms, namely exosome-mediated 3'-5' exonucleolytic degradation,
   2861..2886    +  misc_feature   MCS (fragment): multiple cloning site
   2898..2982    +  CDS            large T antigen (fragment): large T antigen from SV40 (simian virus 40)
   3005..3126    +  polyA_signal   SV40 poly(A) signal: SV40 polyadenylation signal
   3160..3588    -  rep_origin     f1 ori (sequence partly withheld): f1 bacteriophage origin of replication; arrow indicates direction of (+) strand synthesis
   3615..3719    +  promoter       AmpR promoter: bla
   3721..4078    +  promoter       SV40 promoter: SV40 enhancer and early promoter
   4113..4907    +  CDS            NeoR/KanR: aminoglycoside phosphotransferase from Tn5; aph(3')-II (or nptII); confers resistance to neomycin, kanamycin, and G418 (Geneticin®)
   4928..5080    +  CDS            ble (fragment): BLE_KLEPN - Experimental evidence at protein level: Swiss-Prot protein existence level 1. Binding protein with a strong affinity to the bleomycin family of antibiotics. Binds to CL990; an antimitotic-antibiotic compound. From Klebsiella pneumoniae.
   5139..5186    +  polyA_signal   HSV TK poly(A) signal: herpes simplex virus thymidine kinase polyadenylation signal (Cole and Stacy, 1985)
   5277..5293    -  polyA_signal   bGH poly(A) signal (fragment): bovine growth hormone polyadenylation signal
   5515..6103    +  rep_origin     ori: high-copy-number ColE1/pMB1/pBR322/pUC origin of replication
   6218..6277    +  enhancer       CMV enhancer (fragment): human cytomegalovirus immediate early enhancer
>Addgene plasmid #146894 | pT7-V5-SBP-C1-HsPAN3_M | addgene full sequence | sequence record 422631 | Addgene NGS Result
CGTTACATAACTTACGGTAAATGGCCCGCCTGGCTGACCGCCCAACGACCCCCGCCCATTGACGTCAATA
ATGACGTATGTTCCCATAGTAACGCCAATAGGGACTTTCCATTGACGTCAATGGGTGGAGTATTTACGGT
AAACTGCCCACTTGGCAGTACATCAAGTGTATCATATGCCAAGTACGCCCCCTATTGACGTCAATGACGG
TAAATGGCCCGCCTGGCATTATGCCCAGTACATGACCTTATGGGACTTTCCTACTTGGCAGTACATCTAC
GTATTAGTCATCGCTATTACCATGGTGATGCGGTTTTGGCAGTACATCAATGGGCGTGGATAGCGGTTTG
ACTCACGGGGATTTCCAAGTCTCCACCCCATTGACGTCAATGGGAGTTTGTTTTGGCACCAAAATCAACG
GGACTTTCCAAAATGTCGTAACAACTCCGCCCCATTGACGCAAATGGGCGGTAGGCGTGTACGGTGGGAG
GTCTATATAAGCAGAGCTCTCTGGCTAACTAGAGAACCCACTGCTTACTGGCTTATCGAAATTAATACGA
CTCACTATAGGGAGACCCAAGCTCTAGCGCTACCGGTCGCCACCATGGGTAAGCCTATCCCTAACCCTCT
CCTCGGTCTCGATTCTACGCCCGGAAGCGGTAGCGGTACGATGGACGAGAAGACCACCGGCTGGGGGGGC
GGCCACGTGGTGGAGGGCCTGGCCGGCGAGCTGGAGCAGCTGCGGGCCAGGCTGGAGCACCACCCTCAGG
GCCAGCGGGAGCCCAGATCTCGAGCTATGGATGGAGGTGCTTTAACTGATACAAGTCTCACAGATTCCTA
TTTTAGCACCAGCTTTATTGGAGTCAATGGATTTGGAAGCCCTGTAGAAACAAAATATCCCCTGATGCAG
AGAATGACTAATAGTAGCAGCTCCCCAAGCCTTCTAAATGACAGTGCCAAGCCATATTCAGCCCATGATC
CTCTAACATCACCTGCTTCATCCTTGTTTAATGACTTTGGTGCCCTCAACATCTCTCAGAGACGAAAGAC
ACCAAATCCTACTGCAAGCGAGTTTATTCCTAAAGGAGGATCAACCTCCAGGCTGAGTAACGTGTCCCAG
TCAAATATGTCTGCCTTCTCTCAAGTTTTCTCTCACCCATCCATGGGAAGCCCTGCTACTGCTGGATTAG
CGCCAGGAATGTCGTTGTCTGCTGGGTCTTCCCCTCTTCATTCCCCCAAGATTACTCCACATACTTCTCC
TGCTCCCAGAAGAAGAAGTCACACTCCAAATCCAGCAAGTTACATGGTGCCTTCTAGTGCCTCTACATCT
GTTAATAATCCTGTTTCTCAGACTCCGTCTTCTGGTCAGGTGATCCAAAAGGAAACTGTTGGTGGGACGA
CTTACTTCTATACAGACACAACTCCAGCACCTTTGACTGGAATGGTGTTTCCAAACTATCATATTTATCC
TCCAACTGCACCTCACGTTGCTTATATGCAACCGAAAGCAAACGCACCTTCCTTCTTCATGGCTGATGAA
CTCCGACAGGAGCTGATCAACAGACATTTAATAACAATGGCTCAAATTGATCAAGCAGATATGCCAGCAG
TTCCTACAGAGGTTGACAGCTACCATAGCCTATTCCCTCTAGAACCACTGCCACCTCCCAACCGGATACA
GAAATCAAGTAATTTTGGATATATTACATCTTGCTACAAAGCTGTAAACAGCAAAGATGATCTGCCATAT
TGCCTTCGGAGGATACATGGTTTTCGTCTTGTTAACACAAAGTGCATGGTGTTGGTCGACATGTGGAAGA
AAATTCAACACTCAAATATCGTAACTTTGCGTGAAGTATTTACCACTAAAGCATTTGCTGAGCCCTCTCT
TGTGTTTGCACATGATTTCCATGCTGGAGGAGAAACTATGATGAGCAGACACTTTAATGACCCTAATGCT
GATGCCTACTTCACCAAGAGAAAGTGGGGTCAGCACGAGGGACCATTGCCCAGGCAGCATGCTGGATTAT
TGCCAGAATCTCTTATTTGGGCATATATTGTCCAACTAAGTTCTGCATTGCGTACCATTCATACAGCAGG
TTTGGCATGTCGAGTTATGGATCCAACAAAGATTCTGATAACTGGCAAAACAAGGTTGCGAGTAAATTGT
GTTGGAGTTTTTGATGTTTTAACATTTGATAACAGTCAAAATAATAATCCATTGGCATTAATGGCCCAGT
ACCAGCAAGCAGATCTGATATCATTAGGAAAAGTTGTGTTGGCTTTGGCTTGCAACTCTTTGGCAGGAAT
TCAGCGAGAGAATTTACAGAAAGCCATGGAACTGGTGACAATCAACTATTCCTCTGACCTGAAGAATCTG
ATTTTGTATTTGTTGACTGACCAAAACAGGATGCGAAGTGTAAATGACATCATGCCCATGATTGGTGCTC
GATTTTATACTCAATTGGATGCTGCTCAAATGAGAAATGATGTCATAGAGGAAGACCTTGCAAAGGAGGT
TCAAAATGGAAGACTGTTTAGGCTCCTAGCAAAATTGGGAACAATCAATGAGAGGCCGGAGTTTCAGAAG
GATCCCACTTGGTCAGAGACTGGAGACCGTTATCTGTTGAAACTCTTTAGGGATCATCTTTTTCATCAGG
TGACAGAAGCAGGTGCTCCCTGGATTGACCTCAGTCATATAATTTCTTGTCTTAACAAGCTAGATGCTGG
TGTGCCAGAAAAAATAAGCCTGATTTCCAGAGATGAGAAGAGTGTACTTGTGGTGACCTACAGTGACTTA
AAGCGCTGCTTTGAAAATACTTTTCAAGAACTGATTGCAGCTGCAAATGGTCAGTTGTAGGGTACCGCGG
GCCCGGGATCCACCGGATCTAGATAACTGATCATAATCAGCCATACCACATTTGTAGAGGTTTTACTTGC
TTTAAAAAACCTCCCACACCTCCCCCTGAACCTGAAACATAAAATGAATGCAATTGTTGTTGTTAACTTG
TTTATTGCAGCTTATAATGGTTACAAATAAAGCAATAGCATCACAAATTTCACAAATAAAGCATTTTTTT
CACTGCATTCTAGTTGTGGTTTGTCCAAACTCATCAATGTATCTTAACGCGTAAATTGTAAGCGTTAATA
TTTTGTTAAAATTCGCGTTAAATTTTTGTTAAATCAGCTCATTTTTTAACCAATAGGCCGAAATCGGCAA
AATCCCTTATAAATCAAAAGAATAGACCGAGATAGGGT
[37 nt withheld, positions 3259-3295]
AAAGAACGTGGACTCCAACGTCAAAGG
[49 nt withheld, positions 3323-3371]
T
[91 nt withheld, positions 3373-3463]
G
[124 nt withheld, positions 3465-3588]
CAGGTGGCACTTTTCGGGGAAATGTGCGCGGAACCCCTATTTGTTTATTTTTCTAAATACATTCAAATAT
GTATCCGCTCATGAGACAATAACCCTGATAAATGCTTCAATAATATTGAAAAAGGAAGAGTCCTGAGGCG
GAAAGAACCAGCTGTGGAATGTGTGTCAGTTAGGGTGTGGAAAGTCCCCAGGCTCCCCAGCAGGCAGAAG
TATGCAAAGCATGCATCTCAATTAGTCAGCAACCAGGTGTGGAAAGTCCCCAGGCTCCCCAGCAGGCAGA
AGTATGCAAAGCATGCATCTCAATTAGTCAGCAACCATAGTCCCGCCCCTAACTCCGCCCATCCCGCCCC
TAACTCCGCCCAGTTCCGCCCATTCTCCGCCCCATGGCTGACTAATTTTTTTTATTTATGCAGAGGCCGA
GGCCGCCTCGGCCTCTGAGCTATTCCAGAAGTAGTGAGGAGGCTTTTTTGGAGGCCTAGGCTTTTGCAAA
GATCGATCAAGAGACAGGATGAGGATCGTTTCGCATGATTGAACAAGATGGATTGCACGCAGGTTCTCCG
GCCGCTTGGGTGGAGAGGCTATTCGGCTATGACTGGGCACAACAGACAATCGGCTGCTCTGATGCCGCCG
TGTTCCGGCTGTCAGCGCAGGGGCGCCCGGTTCTTTTTGTCAAGACCGACCTGTCCGGTGCCCTGAATGA
ACTGCAAGACGAGGCAGCGCGGCTATCGTGGCTGGCCACGACGGGCGTTCCTTGCGCAGCTGTGCTCGAC
GTTGTCACTGAAGCGGGAAGGGACTGGCTGCTATTGGGCGAAGTGCCGGGGCAGGATCTCCTGTCATCTC
ACCTTGCTCCTGCCGAGAAAGTATCCATCATGGCTGATGCAATGCGGCGGCTGCATACGCTTGATCCGGC
TACCTGCCCATTCGACCACCAAGCGAAACATCGCATCGAGCGAGCACGTACTCGGATGGAAGCCGGTCTT
GTCGATCAGGATGATCTGGACGAAGAGCATCAGGGGCTCGCGCCAGCCGAACTGTTCGCCAGGCTCAAGG
CGAGCATGCCCGACGGCGAGGATCTCGTCGTGACCCATGGCGATGCCTGCTTGCCGAATATCATGGTGGA
AAATGGCCGCTTTTCTGGATTCATCGACTGTGGCCGGCTGGGTGTGGCGGACCGCTATCAGGACATAGCG
TTGGCTACCCGTGATATTGCTGAAGAGCTTGGCGGCGAATGGGCTGACCGCTTCCTCGTGCTTTACGGTA
TCGCCGCTCCCGATTCGCAGCGCATCGCCTTCTATCGCCTTCTTGACGAGTTCTTCTGAGCGGGACTCTG
GGGTTCGAAATGACCGACCAAGCGACGCCCAACCTGCCATCACGAGATTTCGATTCCACCGCCGCCTTCT
ATGAAAGGTTGGGCTTCGGAATCGTTTTCCGGGACGCCGGCTGGATGATCCTCCAGCGCGGGGATCTCAT
GCTGGAGTTCTTCGCCCACCCTAGGGGGAGGCTAACTGAAACACGGAAGGAGACAATACCGGAAGGAACC
CGCGCTATGACGGCAATAAAAAGACAGAATAAAACGCACGGTGTTGGGTCGTTTGTTCATAAACGCGGGG
TTCGGTCCCAGGGCTGGCACTCTGTCGATACCCCACCGAGACCCCATTGGGGCCAATACGCCCGCGTTTC
TTCCTTTTCCCCACCCCACCCCCCAAGTTCGGGTGAAGGCCCAGGGCTCGCAGCCAACGTCGGGGCGGCA
GGCCCTGCCATAGCCTCAGGTTACTCATATATACTTTAGATTGATTTAAAACTTCATTTTTAATTTAAAA
GGATCTAGGTGAAGATCCTTTTTGATAATCTCATGACCAAAATCCCTTAACGTGAGTTTTCGTTCCACTG
AGCGTCAGACCCCGTAGAAAAGATCAAAGGATCTTCTTGAGATCCTTTTTTTCTGCGCGTAATCTGCTGC
TTGCAAACAAAAAAACCACCGCTACCAGCGGTGGTTTGTTTGCCGGATCAAGAGCTACCAACTCTTTTTC
CGAAGGTAACTGGCTTCAGCAGAGCGCAGATACCAAATACTGTTCTTCTAGTGTAGCCGTAGTTAGGCCA
CCACTTCAAGAACTCTGTAGCACCGCCTACATACCTCGCTCTGCTAATCCTGTTACCAGTGGCTGCTGCC
AGTGGCGATAAGTCGTGTCTTACCGGGTTGGACTCAAGACGATAGTTACCGGATAAGGCGCAGCGGTCGG
GCTGAACGGGGGGTTCGTGCACACAGCCCAGCTTGGAGCGAACGACCTACACCGAACTGAGATACCTACA
GCGTGAGCTATGAGAAAGCGCCACGCTTCCCGAAGGGAGAAAGGCGGACAGGTATCCGGTAAGCGGCAGG
GTCGGAACAGGAGAGCGCACGAGGGAGCTTCCAGGGGGAAACGCCTGGTATCTTTATAGTCCTGTCGGGT
TTCGCCACCTCTGACTTGAGCGTCGATTTTTGTGATGCTCGTCAGGGGGGCGGAGCCTATGGAAAAACGC
CAGCAACGCGGCCTTTTTACGGTTCCTGGCCTTTTGCTGGCCTTTTGCTCACATGTTCTTTCCTGCGTTA
TCCCCTGATTCTGTGGATAACCGTATTACCGCCATGCATTAGTTATTAATAGTAATCAATTACGGGGTCA
TTAGTTCATAGCCCATATATGGAGTTCCG
